>Addgene plasmid #176281 | pAAV-SynI-CreOn-FlpOff-mNaChBacMUT-P2A-EGFP | addgene full sequence | sequence record 350685 | Addgene NGS Result
AGCCCGGGCGGCCTCAGTGAGCGAGCGAGCGCGCAGAGAGGGAGTGGCCAACTCCATCACTAGGGGTTCC
TTCTAGACAACTTTGTATAGAAAAGTTGCTGCAGAGGGCCCTGCGTATGAGTGCAAGTGGGTTTTAGGAC
CAGGATGAGGCGGGGTGGGGGTGCCTACCTGACGACCGACCCCGACCCACTGGACAAGCACCCAACCCCC
ATTCCCCAAATTGCGCATCCCCTATCAGAGAGGGGGAGGGGAAACAGGATGCGGCGAGGCGCGTGCGCAC
TGCCAGCTTCAGCACCGCGGACAGTGCCTTCGCCCCCGCCTGGCGGCGCGCGCCACCGCCGCCTCAGCAC
TGAAGGCGCGCTGACGTCACTCGCCGGTCCCCCGCAAACTCCCCTTCCCGGCCACCTTGGTCGCGTCCGC
GCCGCCGCCGGCCCAGCCGGACCGCACCACGCGAGGCGCGAGATAGGGGGGCACGGGCGCGACCATCTGC
GCTGCGGCGCCGGCGACTCAGCGCTGCCTCAGTCTGCGGTGGGCAGCGGAGGAGTCGTGTCGTGCCTGAG
AGCGCAGCAAGTTTGTACAAAAAAGCAGGCTGCCACCATAACTTCGTATAGGATACTTTATACGAAGTTA
TCCGGCAGAATGGTAGCTGGATTGTAGCTGCTATTAGCAATATGAAACCTCTTAATAACTTCGTATAGCA
TACATTATACGAAGTTATGGCGCGGAAGTTCCTATTCTCTAGAAAGTATAGGAACTTCCCTCGAGTACCG
GTCACGCGTACGCAAGCGCCTTAGCGGCCGCTTACTTGTACAGCTCGTCCATGCCGAGAGTGATCCCGGC
GGCGGTCACGAACTCCAGCAGGACCATGTGATCGCGCTTCTCGTTGGGGTCTTTGCTCAGGGCGGACTGG
GTGCTCAGGTAGTGGTTGTCGGGCAGCAGCACGGGGCCGTCGCCGATGGGGGTGTTCTGCTGGTAGTGGT
CGGCGAGCTGCACGCTGCCGTCCTCGATGTTGTGGCGGATCTTGAAGTTCACCTTGATGCCGTTCTTCTG
CTTGTCGGCCATGATATAGACGTTGTGGCTGTTGTAGTTGTACTCCAGCTTGTGCCCCAGGATGTTGCCG
TCCTCCTTGAAGTCGATGCCCTTCAGCTCGATGCGGTTCACCAGGGTGTCGCCCTCGAACTTCACCTCGG
CGCGGGTCTTGTAGTTGCCGTCGTCCTTGAAGAAGATGGTGCGCTCCTGGACGTAGCCTTCGGGCATGGC
GGACTTGAAGAAGTCGTGCTGCTTCATGTGGTCGGGGTAGCGGCTGAAGCACTGCACGCCGTAGGTCAGG
GTGGTCACGAGGGTGGGCCAGGGCACGGGCAGCTTGCCGGTGGTGCAGATGAACTTCAGGGTCAGCTTGC
CGTAGGTGGCATCGCCCTCGCCCTCGCCGGACACGCTGAACTTGTGGCCGTTTACGTCGCCGTCCAGCTC
GACCAGGATGGGCACCACCCCGGTGAACAGCTCCTCGCCCTTGCTCACCATAGGCCCGGGGTTTTCTTCA
ACATCTCCTGCTTGCTTTAACAGAGAGAAGTTCGTGGCTCCGCTTCCTCCACTGCCGATATCCTTAAGTT
GTTTGAGCAAGCTCTTCAGTTCGGCTACATCCTTTCGCAATGCTGAAATCTCCTGTTTAAGTCCGTCGGC
CTCCCCATCTTCCTCATTGTCCGTAAGCTCCGCCTTTTCCACGTTGTTCACAATGACTCCGATGAAAAGA
TTGAAAATGATAAAAGTACCAATCAGGACAAACGAGACAAAGTAGAGCCATGACCAGGGCACCTCTGCAA
AAATGGGCCGCATTACACCGCTGGCCCAGCTTTTCAAGGTCACCACTTGGAACAGCGTCAGCAACGAAAG
CTGGAGGTTCCCAAAGTATTCAGGCGATACGTGCTGGAAGAGCATTGTCCCGATCACTGCAAAGATATAG
AAGAAGATGGACATCAAGATCAAGATATTGCCCAACGCCGGAATCGTCATCACCAGCGCATCTACGAGTC
TGCGCAGGGAGGGGACGACGGAGATCGCCCTGAGTACCCGCAGCACTCTAAGGATTCGCAATACTGTCAC
GAACTGGGCTCCCGCGAAGATATGCCCAGCCGCGACAATCAGAAAATCAAACCAATTCCACGAGCTGCGG
AAGAAGGCCGACTTTGGGTTCGACGCCAAAAACCTCATCGCGATCTCGATGGTGAAGATCCAAAGCAGGA
CGAGGTCAATCCGATAAAAGAGCCACTTGTGGTCCGCGTAGATCCTCGGATATGTTTCGATTCCCACGAT
CAGTGCATTAAAGAGGATCAGGGCAATGACGGTGAAAGTAAACGCTCTATGGTTGACAATTTTCTGCATC
TTTGACGTGAATGAGTTCTGTTTCTGGCGTGCTTCCATTTTCATGGTGGCGGATCCTAGGTACCTGAGCT
CAACGATAGCACTAGTGAAGTTCCTATTCTCTAGAAAGTATAGGAACTTCGCTAGCCGGATAACTTCGTA
TAAAGTATCCTATACGAAGTTATTTGCCTTAACCCAGAAATTATCACTGTTATTCTTTAGAATGGTGCAA
AGAATAACTTCGTATAATGTATGCTATACGAAGTTATACCCAGCTTTCTTGTACAAAGTGGGAATTCCGA
TAATCAACCTCTGGATTACAAAATTTGTGAAAGATTGACTGGTATTCTTAACTATGTTGCTCCTTTTACG
CTATGTGGATACGCTGCTTTAATGCCTTTGTATCATGCTATTGCTTCCCGTATGGCTTTCATTTTCTCCT
CCTTGTATAAATCCTGGTTGCTGTCTCTTTATGAGGAGTTGTGGCCCGTTGTCAGGCAACGTGGCGTGGT
GTGCACTGTGTTTGCTGACGCAACCCCCACTGGTTGGGGCATTGCCACCACCTGTCAGCTCCTTTCCGGG
ACTTTCGCTTTCCCCCTCCCTATTGCCACGGCGGAACTCATCGCCGCCTGCCTTGCCCGCTGCTGGACAG
GGGCTCGGCTGTTGGGCACTGACAATTCCGTGGTGTTGTCGGGGAAGCTGACGTCCTTTCCATGGCTGCT
CGCCTGTGTTGCCACCTGGATTCTGCGCGGGACGTCCTTCTGCTACGTCCCTTCGGCCCTCAATCCAGCG
GACCTTCCTTCCCGCGGCCTGCTGCCGGCTCTGCGGCCTCTTCCGCGTCTTCGCCTTCGCCCTCAGACGA
GTCGGATCTCCCTTTGGGCCGCCTCCCCGCATCGGGAATTCCTAGAGCTCGCTGATCAGCCTCGACTGTG
CCTTCTAGTTGCCAGCCATCTGTTGTTTGCCCCTCCCCCGTGCCTTCCTTGACCCTGGAAGGTGCCACTC
CCACTGTCCTTTCCTAATAAAATGAGGAAATTGCATCGCATTGTCTGAGTAGGTGTCATTCTATTCTGGG
GGGTGGGGTGGGGCAGGACAGCAAGGGGGAGGATTGGGAAGAGAATAGCAGGCATGCTGGGGAGGGCCGC
AGGAACCCCTAGTGATGGAGTTGGCCACTCCCTCTCTGCGCGCTCGCTCGCTCACTGAGGCCGGGCGACC
AAAGGTCGCCCGACGCCCGGGCTTTGCCCGGGCGGCCTCAGTGAGCGAGCGAGCGCGCAGCTGCCTGCAG
GGGCGCCTGATGCGGTATTTTCTCCTTACGCATCTGTGCGGTATTTCACACCGCATA
[95 nt withheld, positions 3698-3792]
T
[46 nt withheld, positions 3794-3839]
C
[141 nt withheld, positions 3841-3981]
CCTTTGACGTTGGAGTCCACGTTCTTT
[37 nt withheld, positions 4009-4045]
ACTCTATCTCGGGCTATTCTTTTGATTTATAAGGGATTTTGCCGATTTCGGTCTATTGGTTAAAAAATGA
GCTGATTTAACAAAAATTTAACGCGAATTTTAACAAAATATTAACGTTTACAATTTTATGGTGCACTCTC
AGTACAATCTGCTCTGATGCCGCATAGTTAAGCCAGCCCCGACACCCGCCAACACCCGCTGACGCGCCCT
GACGGGCTTGTCTGCTCCCGGCATCCGCTTACAGACAAGCTGTGACCGTCTCCGGGAGCTGCATGTGTCA
GAGGTTTTCACCGTCATCACCGAAACGCGCGAGACGAAAGGGCCTCGTGATACGCCTATTTTTATAGGTT
AATGTCATGATAATAATGGTTTCTTAGACGTCAGGTGGCACTTTTCGGGGAAATGTGCGCGGAACCCCTA
TTTGTTTATTTTTCTAAATACATTCAAATATGTATCCGCTCATGAGACAATAACCCTGATAAATGCTTCA
ATAATATTGAAAAAGGAAGAGTATGAGTATTCAACATTTCCGTGTCGCCCTTATTCCCTTTTTTGCGGCA
TTTTGCCTTCCTGTTTTTGCTCACCCAGAAACGCTGGTGAAAGTAAAAGATGCTGAAGATCAGTTGGGTG
CACGAGTGGGTTACATCGAACTGGATCTCAACAGCGGTAAGATCCTTGAGAGTTTTCGCCCCGAAGAACG
TTTTCCAATGATGAGCACTTTTAAAGTTCTGCTATGTGGCGCGGTATTATCCCGTATTGACGCCGGGCAA
GAGCAACTCGGTCGCCGCATACACTATTCTCAGAATGACTTGGTTGAGTACTCACCAGTCACAGAAAAGC
ATCTTACGGATGGCATGACAGTAAGAGAATTATGCAGTGCTGCCATAACCATGAGTGATAACACTGCGGC
CAACTTACTTCTGACAACGATCGGAGGACCGAAGGAGCTAACCGCTTTTTTGCACAACATGGGGGATCAT
GTAACTCGCCTTGATCGTTGGGAACCGGAGCTGAATGAAGCCATACCAAACGACGAGCGTGACACCACGA
TGCCTGTAGCAATGGCAACAACGTTGCGCAAACTATTAACTGGCGAACTACTTACTCTAGCTTCCCGGCA
ACAATTAATAGACTGGATGGAGGCGGATAAAGTTGCAGGACCACTTCTGCGCTCGGCCCTTCCGGCTGGC
TGGTTTATTGCTGATAAATCTGGAGCCGGTGAGCGTGGAAGCCGCGGTATCATTGCAGCACTGGGGCCAG
ATGGTAAGCCCTCCCGTATCGTAGTTATCTACACGACGGGGAGTCAGGCAACTATGGATGAACGAAATAG
ACAGATCGCTGAGATAGGTGCCTCACTGATTAAGCATTGGTAACTGTCAGACCAAGTTTACTCATATATA
CTTTAGATTGATTTAAAACTTCATTTTTAATTTAAAAGGATCTAGGTGAAGATCCTTTTTGATAATCTCA
TGACCAAAATCCCTTAACGTGAGTTTTCGTTCCACTGAGCGTCAGACCCCGTAGAAAAGATCAAAGGATC
TTCTTGAGATCCTTTTTTTCTGCGCGTAATCTGCTGCTTGCAAACAAAAAAACCACCGCTACCAGCGGTG
GTTTGTTTGCCGGATCAAGAGCTACCAACTCTTTTTCCGAAGGTAACTGGCTTCAGCAGAGCGCAGATAC
CAAATACTGTTCTTCTAGTGTAGCCGTAGTTAGGCCACCACTTCAAGAACTCTGTAGCACCGCCTACATA
CCTCGCTCTGCTAATCCTGTTACCAGTGGCTGCTGCCAGTGGCGATAAGTCGTGTCTTACCGGGTTGGAC
TCAAGACGATAGTTACCGGATAAGGCGCAGCGGTCGGGCTGAACGGGGGGTTCGTGCACACAGCCCAGCT
TGGAGCGAACGACCTACACCGAACTGAGATACCTACAGCGTGAGCTATGAGAAAGCGCCACGCTTCCCGA
AGGGAGAAAGGCGGACAGGTATCCGGTAAGCGGCAGGGTCGGAACAGGAGAGCGCACGAGGGAGCTTCCA
GGGGGAAACGCCTGGTATCTTTATAGTCCTGTCGGGTTTCGCCACCTCTGACTTGAGCGTCGATTTTTGT
GATGCTCGTCAGGGGGGCGGAGCCTATGGAAAAACGCCAGCAACGCGGCCTTTTTACGGTTCCTGGCCTT
TTGCTGGCCTTTTGCTCACATGTCCTGCAGGCAGCTGCGCGCTCGCTCGCTCACTGAGGCCGCCCGGGCA
A
Features (pLannotate 1.2.2; 26 found; start..end, strand, type, name):
      9..71      -  repeat_region  AAV2 ITR (fragment): inverted terminal repeat of adeno-associated virus serotype 2 inverted
     78..98      +  protein_bind   attB4: mutant version of attB; core recombination site for the Gateway® BP reaction BP Clonase™
    120..567     +  promoter       hSyn promoter: human synapsin I promoter; confers neuron-specific expression (Kügler et al., 2003)
    568..588     +  protein_bind   attB1: mutant version of attB; core recombination site for the Gateway® BP reaction BP Clonase™
    598..631     +  protein_bind   lox2272: Cre-mediated recombination occurs in the 8-bp core sequence (GGATACTT). lox2272 sites are compatible with each other, but incompatible with loxP or loxN sites (Lee and Saito, 1988). Cre recombinase
    635..684     -  intron         β-globin intron (fragment): internally truncated intron from human β-globin
    685..718     +  protein_bind   loxP: Cre-mediated recombination occurs in the 8-bp core sequence (GCATACAT). Cre recombinase
    725..758     +  protein_bind   FRT (minimal): supports FLP-mediated excision but not integration (Turan and Bode, 2011) FLP recombinase from the Saccharomyces cerevisiae 2μ plasmid
    802..1521    -  CDS            EGFP: the original enhanced GFP (Yang et al., 1996) mammalian codon-optimized
   1526..1578    -  CDS            P2A (fragment): 2A peptide from porcine teschovirus-1 polyprotein Eukaryotic ribosomes fail to insert a peptide bond between the Gly and Pro residues, yielding separate polypeptides.
   2467..2500    +  protein_bind   FRT (minimal): supports FLP-mediated excision but not integration (Turan and Bode, 2011) FLP recombinase from the Saccharomyces cerevisiae 2μ plasmid
   2510..2543    -  protein_bind   lox2272: Cre-mediated recombination occurs in the 8-bp core sequence (GGATACTT). lox2272 sites are compatible with each other, but incompatible with loxP or loxN sites (Lee and Saito, 1988). Cre recombinase
   2544..2593    -  intron         β-globin intron (fragment): internally truncated intron from human β-globin
   2594..2627    -  protein_bind   loxP: Cre-mediated recombination occurs in the 8-bp core sequence (GCATACAT). Cre recombinase
   2631..2651    -  protein_bind   attB2: mutant version of attB; core recombination site for the Gateway® BP reaction BP Clonase™
   2662..3250    +  misc_feature   WPRE: woodchuck hepatitis virus posttranscriptional regulatory element
   3286..3397    +  polyA_signal   bGH poly(A) signal: bovine growth hormone polyadenylation signal
   3501..3641    +  repeat_region  AAV2 ITR: inverted terminal repeat of adeno-associated virus serotype 2 inverted
   3646..3697    -  misc_feature   bom (fragment): basis of mobility region from pBR322
   3716..4171    +  rep_origin     f1 ori (sequence partly withheld): f1 bacteriophage origin of replication; arrow indicates direction of (+) strand synthesis
   4172..4221    -  misc_feature   bom (fragment): basis of mobility region from pBR322
   4323..4358    -  CDS            rop (fragment): Rop protein, which maintains plasmids at low copy number; rop
   4453..4557    +  promoter       AmpR promoter: bla
   4558..5418    +  CDS            AmpR: β-lactamase; bla; confers resistance to ampicillin, carbenicillin, and related antibiotics
   5589..6177    +  rep_origin     ori: high-copy-number ColE1/pMB1/pBR322/pUC origin of replication
   6239..6286    -  repeat_region  AAV2 ITR (fragment): inverted terminal repeat of adeno-associated virus serotype 2 inverted
