[The description below was written by a language model from this plasmid's Addgene catalogue record and pLannotate feature annotations shown in this document.]
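Description:
pAAV-SynI-CreOn-FlpOff-mNaChBacMUT-P2A-EGFP is an AAV transfer plasmid built on a pAAV-SynI backbone for neuron-restricted, recombinase-gated expression in mammalian cells. It is propagated in bacteria as a high-copy plasmid through a ColE1/pUC-type origin with ampicillin resistance (AmpR), and also carries an f1 origin. The expression cassette lies between AAV2 inverted terminal repeats, which allow it to be packaged into recombinant AAV. Residual Gateway attB sites flank the promoter and the insert. The catalogue lists a total size of 6228 bp, while the sequenced record is 6,286 nt.

The payload is a bacterial voltage-gated sodium channel, NaChBac, carrying an E191K mutation that the record describes as rendering it non-functional. It is linked through a P2A peptide to EGFP, so that the two proteins are produced separately from one transcript. The feature table annotates EGFP and P2A on the reverse strand. The unannotated stretch adjacent to them presumably holds the channel coding sequence. The human synapsin I promoter sits upstream, and a WPRE and bGH polyadenylation signal follow the cassette.

The coding unit is inverted relative to the promoter and bracketed by oppositely oriented lox2272 and loxP pairs, a DIO/FLEx-type arrangement in which Cre flips the cassette into the sense orientation and locks it there. Two minimal FRT sites in the same orientation lie just inside the lox sites, so Flp excises the cassette and abolishes expression. The result is Boolean "Cre AND NOT Flp" logic. With its inactive channel, the construct appears suited to serve as a control for a functional NaChBac version while marking the targeted neurons with EGFP, although the record does not state this use explicitly. The depositor notes base differences near the lox and FRT sites that do not affect the coding sequence or the recombination sites.
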