Addgene plasmid #176281: pAAV-SynI-CreOn-FlpOff-mNaChBacMUT-P2A-EGFP
Purpose: Viral vector for co-expression of non-functional NaChBac and EGFP in cells expressing Cre AND NOT Flp driven by the human Synapsin promoter.
Depositing lab: Martin Riccomagno. Depositing organization: University of California, Riverside. Publication: ExBoX - a simple Boolean exclusion strategy to drive expression in neurons. Ubina T, Vahedi-Hunter T, Agnew-Svoboda W, Wong W, Gupta A, Santhakumar V, Riccomagno MM. J Cell Sci. 2021 Oct 15;134(20). pii: 272538. doi: 10.1242/jcs.257212. Epub 2021 Oct 20. PubMed 34515305.
Backbone
  Vector backbone: pAAV-SynI
  Backbone manufacturer: Vector Builder
  Backbone size w/o insert (bp): 4605
  Total vector size (bp): 6228
  Vector type: Mammalian Expression, AAV, Cre/Lox
Growth in bacteria
  Bacterial resistance: Ampicillin, 100 μg/mL
  Growth temperature: 37°C
  Growth strain: NEB Stable
  Copy number: High Copy
Gene/Insert
  Gene/Insert name: mNaChBacMUT-P2A-EGFP (alt name: Bacterial voltage gated Na+ channel)
  Species: Synthetic
  Mutation: E191K
  Promoter: human Synapsin I
  Cloning method: Unknown
  Sequencing primers: 5′ CGTCGCCGTCCAGCTCGACCAG; 3′ CATAGCGTAAAAGGAGCAACA
Resource information
  A portion of this plasmid was derived from a plasmid made by: Massimo Scanziani; Addgene #60657
Terms and licenses: Academic/Nonprofit Terms; Industry Terms: Not Available to Industry
Depositor comments: Several differences were found flanking/near the lox and frt sites. These base changes do not affect the coding sequence or recombination sites.
How to cite: pAAV-SynI-CreOn-FlpOff-mNaChBacMUT-P2A-EGFP was a gift from Martin Riccomagno (Addgene plasmid # 176281 ; http://n2t.net/addgene:176281 ; RRID:Addgene_176281)
